>Addgene plasmid #41356 | TAL3182 | depositor partial sequence | sequence record 54995 | TAL3182 sequence 2430 bps
TCTAGAGCTAGCACCATGGACTACAAAGACCATGACGGTGATTATAAAGATCATGACATCGATTACAAGG
ATGACGATGACAAGATGGCCCCCAAGAAGAAGAGGAAGGTGGGCATTCACCGCGGGGTACCTATGGTGGA
CTTGAGGACACTCGGTTATTCGCAACAGCAACAGGAGAAAATCAAGCCTAAGGTCAGGAGCACCGTCGCG
CAACACCACGAGGCGCTTGTGGGGCATGGCTTCACTCATGCGCATATTGTCGCGCTTTCACAGCACCCTG
CGGCGCTTGGGACGGTGGCTGTCAAATACCAAGATATGATTGCGGCCCTGCCCGAAGCCACGCACGAGGC
AATTGTAGGGGTCGGTAAACAGTGGTCGGGAGCGCGAGCACTTGAGGCGCTGCTGACTGTGGCGGGTGAG
CTTAGGGGGCCTCCGCTCCAGCTCGACACCGGGCAGCTGCTGAAGATCGCGAAGAGAGGGGGAGTAACAG
CGGTAGAGGCAGTGCACGCCTGGCGCAATGCGCTCACCGGGGCCCCCTTGAACCTGACCCCAGACCAGGT
AGTCGCAATCGCGTCACATGACGGGGGAAAGCAAGCCCTGGAAACCGTGCAAAGGTTGTTGCCGGTCCTT
TGTCAAGACCACGGCCTTACACCGGAGCAAGTCGTGGCCATTGCAAGCAACATCGGTGGCAAACAGGCTC
TTGAGACGGTTCAGAGACTTCTCCCAGTTCTCTGTCAAGCCCACGGGCTGACTCCCGATCAAGTTGTAGC
GATTGCGTCCAACGGTGGAGGGAAACAAGCATTGGAGACTGTCCAACGGCTCCTTCCCGTGTTGTGTCAA
GCCCACGGTTTGACGCCTGCACAAGTGGTCGCCATCGCCAACAACAACGGCGGTAAGCAGGCGCTGGAAA
CAGTACAGCGCCTGCTGCCTGTACTGTGCCAGGATCATGGACTGACCCCAGACCAGGTAGTCGCAATCGC
GAACAATAATGGGGGAAAGCAAGCCCTGGAAACCGTGCAAAGGTTGTTGCCGGTCCTTTGTCAAGACCAC
GGCCTTACACCGGAGCAAGTCGTGGCCATTGCAAGCAATGGGGGTGGCAAACAGGCTCTTGAGACGGTTC
AGAGACTTCTCCCAGTTCTCTGTCAAGCCCACGGGCTGACTCCCGATCAAGTTGTAGCGATTGCGAATAA
CAATGGAGGGAAACAAGCATTGGAGACTGTCCAACGGCTCCTTCCCGTGTTGTGTCAAGCCCACGGTTTG
ACGCCTGCACAAGTGGTCGCCATCGCCAGCCATGATGGCGGTAAGCAGGCGCTGGAAACAGTACAGCGCC
TGCTGCCTGTACTGTGCCAGGATCATGGACTGACCCCAGACCAGGTAGTCGCAATCGCGTCGAACATTGG
GGGAAAGCAAGCCCTGGAAACCGTGCAAAGGTTGTTGCCGGTCCTTTGTCAAGACCACGGCCTTACACCG
GAGCAAGTCGTGGCCATTGCAAATAATAACGGTGGCAAACAGGCTCTTGAGACGGTTCAGAGACTTCTCC
CAGTTCTCTGTCAAGCCCACGGGCTGACTCCCGATCAAGTTGTAGCGATTGCGTCGCATGACGGAGGGAA
ACAAGCATTGGAGACTGTCCAACGGCTCCTTCCCGTGTTGTGTCAAGCCCACGGTTTGACGCCTGCACAA
GTGGTCGCCATCGCCAGCCATGATGGCGGTAAGCAGGCGCTGGAAACAGTACAGCGCCTGCTGCCTGTAC
TGTGCCAGGATCATGGACTGACCCCAGACCAGGTAGTCGCAATCGCGAACAATAATGGGGGAAAGCAAGC
CCTGGAAACCGTGCAAAGGTTGTTGCCGGTCCTTTGTCAAGACCACGGCCTTACACCGGAGCAAGTCGTG
GCCATTGCAAGCAATGGGGGTGGCAAACAGGCTCTTGAGACGGTTCAGAGACTTCTCCCAGTTCTCTGTC
AAGCCCACGGGCTGACTCCCGATCAAGTTGTAGCGATTGCGTCCAACGGTGGAGGGAAACAAGCATTGGA
GACTGTCCAACGGCTCCTTCCCGTGTTGTGTCAAGCCCACGGTTTGACGCCTGCACAAGTGGTCGCCATC
GCCTCCAATATTGGCGGTAAGCAGGCGCTGGAAACAGTACAGCGCCTGCTGCCTGTACTGTGCCAGGATC
ATGGACTGACACCCGAACAGGTGGTCGCCATTGCTTCCCACGACGGAGGACGGCCAGCCTTGGAGTCCAT
CGTAGCCCAATTGTCCAGGCCCGATCCCGCGTTGGCTGCGTTAACGAATGACCATCTGGTGGCGTTGGCA
TGTCTTGGTGGACGACCCGCGCTCGATGCAGTCAAAAAGGGTCTGCCTCATGCTCCCGCATTGATCAAAA
GAACCAACCGGCGGATTCCCGAGAGAACTTCCCATCGAGTCGCGGGATCC
