>Addgene plasmid #41356 | TAL3182 | addgene partial sequence | sequence record 56089 | JDS-TALEN-F 5'-TAGGGGTCGGTAAACAGTGG-3'
CGGGTGAGCTTAGGGGGCCTCCGCTCCAGCTCGACACCGGGCAGCTGCTGAAGATCGCGAAGAGAGGGGG
AGTAACAGCGGTAGAGGCAGTGCACGCCTGGCGCAATGCGCTCACCGGGGCCCCCTTGAACCTGACCCCA
GACCAGGTAGTCGCAATCGCGTCACATGACGGGGGAAAGCAAGCCCTGGAAACCGTGCAAAGGTTGTTGC
CGGTCCTTTGTCAAGACCACGGCCTTACACCGGAGCAAGTCGTGGCCATTGCAAGCAACATCGGTGGCAA
ACAGGCTCTTGAGACGGTTCAGAGACTTCTCCCAGTTCTCTGTCAAGCCCACGGGCTGACTCCCGATCAA
GTTGTAGCGATTGCGTCCAACGGTGGAGGGAAACAAGCATTGGAGACTGTCCAACGGCTCCTTCCCGTGT
TGTGTCAAGCCCACGGTTTGACGCCTGCACAAGTGGTCGCCATCGCCAACAACAACGGCGGTAAGCAGGC
GCTGGAAACAGTACAGCGCCTGCTGCCTGTACTGTGCCAGGATCATGGACTGACCCCAGACCAGGTAGTC
GCAATCGCGAACAATAATGGGGGAAAGCAAGCCCTGGAAACCGTGCAAAGGTTGTTGCCGGTCCTTTGTC
AAGACCACGGCCTTACACCGGAGCAAGTCGTGGCCATTGCAAGCAATGGGGGTGGCAAACAGGCTCTTGA
GACGGTTCAGAGACTTCTCCCAGTTCTCTGTCAAGCCCACGGGCTGACTCCCGATCAAGTTGTAGCGATT
GCGAATAACAATGGAGGGAAACAAGCATTGGAGACTGTCCAACGGCTCCTTCCCGTGTTGTGTCAAGCCC
ACGGTTTGACGCCTGCACAAGTGGTCGCCATCGCCAGCCATGATGGCGG
