[The description below was written by a language model from this plasmid's Addgene catalogue record.]
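Description:
TAL3182 is a TALEN expression plasmid built on the JDS71 backbone, a roughly 6.4 kb vector classed as mammalian expression with a T7 promoter. It is maintained in E. coli as a high-copy plasmid under ampicillin selection. The approximately 1.6 kb insert, ZebrafishCommunity-spry4-Left, is not the spry4 coding sequence. It is an engineered TAL effector repeat array designed to recognise an 18-nucleotide site in the zebrafish (D. rerio) spry4 (sprouty4) gene. The array was introduced by restriction cloning, which destroyed both flanking sites.

The backbone supplies the sequences that turn the repeat array into a functional nuclease: a 3X FLAG tag at the N terminus for detection and a wild-type FokI cleavage domain at the C terminus. Expression of the fusion is driven by the CMV promoter in transfected cells. The T7 designation indicates that the same open reading frame can be transcribed in vitro, the usual way of producing mRNA for injection into zebrafish embryos, although the record does not describe this step. The use of a BGH reverse sequencing primer suggests a BGH polyadenylation region downstream, but no feature table is provided to confirm it.

Because FokI cuts only as a dimer, this "Left" monomer is meant to be used with a matching "Right" TALEN that binds the opposite strand across a spacer. Together they create a double-strand break at spry4, and error-prone repair of that break can disrupt the gene. The construct comes from work on targeted gene disruption in somatic zebrafish cells using engineered TALENs. The depositor recommends confirming the plasmid's integrity by diagnostic digest, as is sensible for repeat-rich arrays.
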