Addgene plasmid #41356: TAL3182
Depositing lab: Keith Joung. Depositing organization: Massachusetts General Hospital. Publication: Targeted gene disruption in somatic zebrafish cells using engineered TALENs. Sander JD, Cade L, Khayter C, Reyon D, Peterson RT, Joung JK, Yeh JR. Nat Biotechnol. 2011 Aug 5;29(8):697-8. doi: 10.1038/nbt.1934. PubMed 21822241.
Backbone
  Vector backbone: JDS71
  Backbone manufacturer: Addgene plasmid #32287
  Backbone size w/o insert (bp): 6447
  Vector type: Mammalian Expression ; T7
Growth in bacteria
  Bacterial resistance: Ampicillin, 100 μg/mL
  Growth temperature: 37°C
  Growth strain: XL1 Blue
  Copy number: High Copy
Gene/Insert
  Gene/Insert name: ZebrafishCommunity-spry4-Left (alt name: spry4)
  Species: D. rerio (zebrafish)
  Insert size (bp): 1640
  Entrez Gene: spry4 (a.k.a. cb511, sprouty4, wu:fb92b06, zSpry4)
  Promoter: CMV
  Tag / fusion protein: 3X Flag (N terminal on backbone); WT FOKI (C terminal on backbone)
  Cloning method: Restriction Enzyme; 5′ cloning site N/A (destroyed during cloning); 3′ cloning site N/A (destroyed during cloning)
  Sequencing primers: 5′ CMV-F; 3′ BGH-rev
Terms and licenses: Academic/Nonprofit Terms; Industry Terms: Not Available to Industry
Depositor comments: Target binding site: TCATGGTGCAGCCGTTAC It is strongly recommended that users perform a diagnostic digest to verify this plasmid prior to use. For example, a double digest of the plasmid with BamHI and KpnI should result in two bands at 2.3kb and 5.8kb.
How to cite: TAL3182 was a gift from Keith Joung (Addgene plasmid # 41356 ; http://n2t.net/addgene:41356 ; RRID:Addgene_41356)
